Addgene plasmid #242892: PB_rtTA_BsmB-HNRNPL_sgRNA_3
Purpose: PiggyBac cargo vector with HNRNPL sgRNA 3 for dox-inducible knockdown
Depositing lab: Mauro Calabrese. Depositing organization: University of North Carolina at Chapel Hill. Publication: Correlated protein-RNA associations reveal a requirement for HNRNPU in long-range Polycomb recruitment by the lncRNAs Airn, Kcnq1ot1, and Xist. Murvin MM, Li S, Boyson SP, Zhang Z, Cherney RE, Calabrese JM. bioRxiv 2025.07.16.665154 10.1101/2025.07.16.665154.
Backbone
  Vector backbone: PB_rtTA_BsmBI
  Backbone manufacturer: Mauro Calabrese (Addgene plasmid # 126028)
  Vector type: CRISPR
Growth in bacteria
  Bacterial resistance: Ampicillin, 100 μg/mL
  Growth temperature: 37°C
  Growth strain: DH5alpha
  Copy number: High Copy
Gene/Insert
  Gene/Insert name: HNRNPL
  gRNA/shRNA sequence: CCCCATCTACTCCATAACCA
  Species: M. musculus (mouse)
  Entrez Gene: Hnrnpl (a.k.a. D830027H13Rik, Hnrpl)
  Promoter: U6
  Cloning method: Restriction Enzyme; 5′ cloning site Unknown (unknown if destroyed); 3′ cloning site Unknown (unknown if destroyed)
Terms and licenses: Academic/Nonprofit Terms; Industry Terms: Not Available to Industry
Depositor comments: Knockdown validated by Western blot in Trophpblast stem cells. Please visit https://doi.org/10.1101/2025.07.16.665154 for bioRxiv preprint.
How to cite: PB_rtTA_BsmB-HNRNPL_sgRNA_3 was a gift from Mauro Calabrese (Addgene plasmid # 242892 ; http://n2t.net/addgene:242892 ; RRID:Addgene_242892)
