[The description below was written by a language model from this plasmid's Addgene catalogue record and pLannotate feature annotations shown in this document.]
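Description:
PB_rtTA_BsmB-HNRNPL_sgRNA_3 is an 8,657-nt CRISPR guide-expression plasmid built on the PB_rtTA_BsmBI backbone, described as a piggyBac cargo vector intended for transposase-mediated integration into mammalian cells. In bacteria it is maintained through a high-copy ColE1/pUC-type origin with ampicillin selection (AmpR under its own bla promoter). An f1 origin and remnants of a lac promoter/operator and lacZα region are also present as backbone carry-over. The automated annotation does not call the piggyBac terminal repeats. It does flag two short segments as phage lambda portal protein fragments, which are probably spurious similarity hits rather than functional parts.

The payload has two units. A human U6 RNA polymerase III promoter drives a guide targeting mouse Hnrnpl, placed in the gap between the promoter and the S. pyogenes Cas9 gRNA scaffold. The backbone name suggests the guide was inserted at BsmBI sites, though the record lists the cloning sites as unknown. Downstream, the human UbC promoter drives a bicistronic transcript encoding the reverse tetracycline transactivator rtTA3 (with its VP16-derived activation repeats), followed by an EMCV IRES and NeoR, allowing G418 selection of stable integrants. A short WPRE fragment and an SV40 polyadenylation signal close the cassette.

No Cas9 gene or Tet-responsive promoter is annotated, so the doxycycline-inducible nuclease must presumably be supplied from a separate construct that responds to the rtTA3 made here. The stated purpose is dox-inducible knockdown of HNRNPL, and the depositor notes validation by Western blot in trophoblast stem cells, within a study of lncRNA-directed Polycomb recruitment.
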