Features (pLannotate 1.2.2; 21 found; start..end, strand, type, name):
      1..241     +  promoter       U6 promoter: RNA polymerase III promoter for human U6 snRNA
    271..346     +  misc_RNA       gRNA scaffold: guide RNA scaffold for the Streptococcus pyogenes CRISPR/Cas9 system
    377..1588    +  promoter       UbC promoter: human ubiquitin C promoter
   1647..2344    +  CDS            rtTA3 (fragment): reverse tetracycline transactivator 3 activates expression from Tet-responsive promoters in the presence of doxycycline
   2274..2384    +  CDS            VP48: 3 tandem repeats of the minimal activation domain of herpes simplex virus VP16 (Cheng et al., 2013)
   2540..3002    +  misc_feature   IRES: internal ribosome entry site (IRES) of the encephalomyocarditis virus (EMCV)
   3018..3812    +  CDS            NeoR/KanR: aminoglycoside phosphotransferase from Tn5; aph(3')-II (or nptII); confers resistance to neomycin, kanamycin, and G418 (Geneticin®)
   3814..3841    +  misc_feature   WPRE (fragment): woodchuck hepatitis virus posttranscriptional regulatory element
   3854..3975    +  polyA_signal   SV40 poly(A) signal: SV40 polyadenylation signal
   3993..4085    +  ncRNA          G-CSF SLDE: Accession: RF00183 - G-CSF factor stem-loop destabilising element (SLDE)
   4782..5249    +  CDS            B (fragment): PORTL_LAMBD - Experimental evidence at protein level: Swiss-Prot protein existence level 1. Forms the portal vertex of the capsid (PubMed:6228056, PubMed:6232391). This portal plays critical roles in head assembly, genome packaging, neck/tail attachment, and genome ejection (Probable). The portal protein multimerizes as a single ring-shaped homododecamer arranged around a central channel (PubMed:6232391). Binds to the terminase subunits to form the packaging machine (PubMed:7799432). From Escherichia phage lambda (Bacteriophage lambda).
   5287..5303    -  protein_bind   lac operator: The lac repressor binds to the lac operator to inhibit transcription in E. coli. This inhibition can be relieved by adding lactose or isopropyl-β-D-thiogalactopyranoside (IPTG). lac repressor encoded by lacI
   5311..5341    -  promoter       lac promoter: promoter for the E. coli lac operon
   5356..5377    -  protein_bind   CAP binding site: CAP binding activates transcription in the presence of cAMP. E. coli catabolite activator protein
   5390..5482    -  CDS            lacI (fragment): lac repressor; lacI; The lac repressor binds to the lac operator to inhibit transcription in E. coli. This inhibition can be relieved by adding lactose or isopropyl-β-D-thiogalactopyranoside (IPTG).
   5665..6253    -  rep_origin     ori: high-copy-number ColE1/pMB1/pBR322/pUC origin of replication
   6424..7284    -  CDS            AmpR: β-lactamase; bla; confers resistance to ampicillin, carbenicillin, and related antibiotics
   7285..7389    -  promoter       AmpR promoter: bla
   7442..7870    -  rep_origin     f1 ori (sequence partly withheld): f1 bacteriophage origin of replication; arrow indicates direction of (+) strand synthesis
   7875..8030    -  CDS            lacZα (fragment): LacZα fragment of β-galactosidase; lacZ fragment
   8032..8151    +  CDS            B (fragment): PORTL_LAMBD - Experimental evidence at protein level: Swiss-Prot protein existence level 1. Forms the portal vertex of the capsid (PubMed:6228056, PubMed:6232391). This portal plays critical roles in head assembly, genome packaging, neck/tail attachment, and genome ejection (Probable). The portal protein multimerizes as a single ring-shaped homododecamer arranged around a central channel (PubMed:6232391). Binds to the terminase subunits to form the packaging machine (PubMed:7799432). From Escherichia phage lambda (Bacteriophage lambda).
>Addgene plasmid #242892 | PB_rtTA_BsmB-HNRNPL_sgRNA_3 | addgene full sequence | sequence record 487119 | Addgene NGS Result
GAGGGCCTATTTCCCATGATTCCTTCATATTTGCATATACGATACAAGGCTGTTAGAGAGATAATTGGAA
TTAATTTGACTGTAAACACAAAGATATTAGTACAAAATACGTGACGTAGAAAGTAATAATTTCTTGGGTA
GTTTGCAGTTTTAAAATTATGTTTTAAAATGGACTATCATATGCTTATCGTAACTTGAAAGTATTTCGAT
TTCTTGGCTTTATATATCTTGTGGAAAGGACGAAACACCGCCCCATCTACTCCATAACCAGTTTTAGAGC
TAGAAATAGCAAGTTAAAATAAGGCTAGTCCGTTATCAACTTGAAAAAGTGGCACCGAGTCGGTGCTTTT
TTTCCGCATTAACCCACCCAAGATCTGGCCTCCGCGCCGGGTTTTGGCGCCTCCCGCGGGCGCCCCCCTC
CTCACGGCGAGCGCTGCCACGTCAGACGAAGGGCGCAGCGAGCGTCCTGATCCTTCCGCCCGGACGCTCA
GGACAGCGGCCCGCTGCTCATAAGACTCGGCCTTAGAACCCCAGTATCAGCAGAAGGACATTTTAGGACG
GGACTTGGGTGACTCTAGGGCACTGGTTTTCTTTCCAGAGAGCGGAACAGGCGAGGAAAAGTAGTCCCTT
CTCGGCGATTCTGCGGAGGGATCTCCGTGGGGCGGTGAACGCCGATGATTATATAAGGACGCGCCGGGTG
TGGCACAGCTAGTTCCGTCGCAGCCGGGATTTGGGTCGCGGTTCTTGTTTGTGGATCGCTGTGATCGTCA
CTTGGTGAGTAGCGGGCTGCTGGGCTGGCCGGGGCTTTCGTGGCCGCCGGGCCGCTCGGTGGGACGGAAG
CGTGTGGAGAGACCGCCAAGGGCTGTAGTCTGGGTCCGCGAGCAAGGTTGCCCTGAACTGGGGGTTGGGG
GGAGCGCAGCAAAATGGCGGCTGTTCCCGAGTCTTGAATGGAAGACGCTTGTGAGGCGGGCTGTGAGGTC
GTTGAAACAAGGTGGGGGGCATGGTGGGCGGCAAGAACCCAAGGTCTTGAGGCCTTCGCTAATGCGGGAA
AGCTCTTATTCGGGTGAGATGGGCTGGGGCACCATCTGGGGACCCTGACGTGAAGTTTGTCACTGACTGG
AGAACTCGGTTTGTCGTCTGTTGCGGGGGCGGCAGTTATGGCGGTGCCGTTGGGCAGTGCACCCGTACCT
TTGGGAGCGCGCGCCCTCGTCGTGTCGTGACGTCACCCGTTCTGTTGGCTTATAATGCAGGGTGGGGCCA
CCTGCCGGTAGGTGTGCGGTAGGCTTTTCTCCGTCGCAGGACGCAGGGTTCGGGCCTAGGGTAGGCTCTC
CTGAATCGACAGGCGCCGGACCTCTGGTGAGGGGAGGGATAAGTGAGGCGTCAGTTTCTTTGGTCGGTTT
TATGTACCTATCTTCTTAAGTAGCTGAAGCTCCGGTTTTGAACTATGCGCTCGGGGTTGGCGAGTGTGTT
TTGTGAAGTTTTTTAGGCACCTTTTGAAATGTAATCATTTGGGTCAATATGTAATTTTCAGTGTTAGACT
AGTAAATTGTCCGCTAAATTCTGGCCGTTTTTGGCTTTTTTGTTAGACGAAGCTTGGTACCGAGCTCGGA
TCTCCACCCCGTACCGGTCCTGCAGTCGAATTCACCATGTCTAGACTGGACAAGAGCAAAGTCATAAACG
GAGCTCTGGAATTACTCAATGGTGTCGGTATCGAAGGCCTGACGACAAGGAAACTCGCTCAAAAGCTGGG
AGTTGAGCAGCCTACCCTGTACTGGCACGTGAAGAACAAGCGGGCCCTGCTCGATGCCCTGCCAATCGAG
ATGCTGGACAGGCATCATACCCACTTCTGCCCCCTGGAAGGCGAGTCATGGCAAGACTTTCTGCGGAACA
ACGCCAAGTCATACCGCTGTGCTCTCCTCTCACATCGCGACGGGGCTAAAGTGCATCTCGGCACCCGCCC
AACAGAGAAACAGTACGAAACCCTGGAAAATCAGCTCGCGTTCCTGTGTCAGCAAGGCTTCTCCCTGGAG
AACGCACTGTACGCTCTGTCCGCCGTGGGCCACTTTACACTGGGCTGCGTATTGGAGGAACAGGAGCATC
AAGTAGCAAAAGAGGAAAGAGAGACACCTACCACCGATTCTATGCCCCCACTTCTGAGACAAGCAATTGA
GCTGTTCGACCGGCAGGGAGCCGAACCTGCCTTCCTTTTCGGCCTGGAACTAATCATATGTGGCCTGGAG
AAACAGCTAAAGTGCGAAAGCGGCGGGCCGACCGACGCCCTTGACGATTTTGACTTAGACATGCTCCCAG
CCGATGCCCTTGACGACTTTGACCTTGATATGCTGCCTGCTGACGCTCTTGACGATTTTGACCTTGACAT
GCTCCCCGGGTAACTAAGTAAGGATCCGCGGCCGCACTAGAGGAATTCCGCCCCTCTCCCCCCCCCCCCT
AACGTTACTGGCCGAAGCCGCTTGGAATAAGGCCGGTGTGCGTTTGTCTATATGTTATTTTCCACCATAT
TGCCGTCTTTTGGCAATGTGAGGGCCCGGAAACCTGGCCCTGTCTTCTTGACGAGCATTCCTAGGGGTCT
TTCCCCTCTCGCCAAAGGAATGCAAGGTCTGTTGAATGTCGTGAAGGAAGCAGTTCCTCTGGAAGCTTCT
TGAAGACAAACAACGTCTGTAGCGACCCTTTGCAGGCAGCGGAACCCCCCACCTGGCGACAGGTGCCTCT
GCGGCCAAAAGCCACGTGTATAAGATACACCTGCAAAGGCGGCACAACCCCAGTGCCACGTTGTGAGTTG
GATAGTTGTGGAAAGAGTCAAATGGCTCTCCTCAAGCGTATTCAACAAGGGGCTGAAGGATGCCCAGAAG
GTACCCCATTGTATGGGATCTGATCTGGGGCCTCGGTGCACATGCTTTACATGTGTTTAGTCGAGGTTAA
AAAAACGTCTAGGCCCCCCGAACCACGGGGACGTGGTTTTCCTTTGAAAAACACGATGATAAGCTTACCG
GTCCACCATGATTGAACAAGATGGATTGCACGCAGGTTCTCCGGCCGCTTGGGTGGAGAGGCTATTCGGC
TATGACTGGGCACAACAGACAATCGGCTGCTCTGATGCCGCCGTGTTCCGGCTGTCAGCGCAGGGGCGCC
CGGTTCTTTTTGTCAAGACCGACCTGTCCGGTGCCCTGAATGAACTGCAAGACGAGGCAGCGCGGCTATC
GTGGCTGGCCACGACGGGCGTTCCTTGCGCAGCTGTGCTCGACGTTGTCACTGAAGCGGGAAGGGACTGG
CTGCTATTGGGCGAAGTGCCGGGGCAGGATCTCCTGTCATCTCACCTTGCTCCTGCCGAGAAAGTATCCA
TCATGGCTGATGCAATGCGGCGGCTGCATACGCTTGATCCGGCTACCTGCCCATTCGACCACCAAGCGAA
ACATCGCATCGAGCGAGCACGTACTCGGATGGAAGCCGGTCTTGTCGATCAGGATGATCTGGACGAAGAG
CATCAGGGGCTCGCGCCAGCCGAACTGTTCGCCAGGCTCAAGGCGAGCATGCCCGACGGCGAGGATCTCG
TCGTGACCCATGGCGATGCCTGCTTGCCGAATATCATGGTGGAAAATGGCCGCTTTTCTGGATTCATCGA
CTGTGGCCGGCTGGGTGTGGCGGACCGCTATCAGGACATAGCGTTGGCTACCCGTGATATTGCTGAAGAG
CTTGGCGGCGAATGGGCTGACCGCTTCCTCGTGCTTTACGGTATCGCCGCTCCCGATTCGCAGCGCATCG
CCTTCTATCGCCTTCTTGACGAGTTCTTCTGACAATCAACCTCTGGATTACAAAATTTGTGGTTAACTAA
CTAAACTTGTTTATTGCAGCTTATAATGGTTACAAATAAAGCAATAGCATCACAAATTTCACAAATAAAG
CATTTTTTTCACTGCATTCTAGTTGTGGTTTGTCCAAACTCATCAATGTATCTTATCATGTCTGGAATTG
ACTCAAATGATGTCAATTAGTCTATCAGAAGCTCATCTGGTCTCCCTTCCGGGGGACAAGACATCCCTGT
TTAATATTTAAACAGCAGTGTTCCCAAACTGGGTTCTTATATCCCTTGCTCTGGTCAACCAGGTTGCAGG
GTTTCCTGTCCTCACAGGAACGAAGTCCCTAAAGAAACAGTGGCAGCCAGGTTTAGCCCCGGAATTGACT
GGATTCCTTTTTTAGGGCCCATTGGTATGGCTTTTTCCCCGTATCCCCCCAGGTGTCTGCAGGCTCAAAG
AGCAGCGAGAAGCGTTCAGAGGAAAGCGATCCCGTGCCACCTTCCCCGTGCCCGGGCTGTCCCCGCACGC
TGCCGGCTCGGGGATGCGGGGGGAGCGCCGGACCGGAGCGGAGCCCCGGGCGGCTCGCTGCTGCCCCCTA
GCGGGGGAGGGACGTAATTACATCCCTGGGGGCTTTGGGGGGGGGCTGTCCCTGATATCTATAACAAGAA
AATATATATATAATAAGTTATCACGTAAGTAGAACATGAAATAACAATATAATTATCGTATGAGTTAAAT
CTTAAAAGTCACGTAAAAGATAATCATGCGTCATTTTGACTCACGCGGTCGTTATAGTTCAAAATCAGTG
ACACTTACCGCATTGACAAGCACGCCTCACGGGAGCTCCAAGCGGCGACTGAGATGTCCTAAATGCACAG
CGACGGATTCGCGCTATTTAGAAAGAGAGAGCAATATTTCAAGAATGCATGCGTCAATTTTACGCAGACT
ATCTTTCTAGGGTTAATCTAGCTGCATCAGGATCATATCGTCGGGTCTTTTTTCCGGCTCAGTCATCGCC
CAAGCTGGCGCTATCTGGGCATCGGGGAGGAAGAAGCCCGTGCCTTTTCCCGCGAGGTTGAAGCGGCATG
GAAAGAGTTTGCCGAGGATGACTGCTGCTGCATTGACGTTGAGCGAAAACGCACGTTTACCATGATGATT
CGGGAAGGTGTGGCCATGCACGCCTTTAACGGTGAACTGTTCGTTCAGGCCACCTGGGATACCAGTTCGT
CGCGGCTTTTCCGGACACAGTTCCGGATGGTCAGCCCGAAGCGCATCAGCAACCCGAACAATACCGGCGA
CAGCCGGAACTGCCGTGCCGGTGTGCAGATTAATGACAGCGGTGCGGCGCTGGGATATTACGTCAGCGAG
GACGGGTATCCTGGCTGGATGCCGCAGAAATGGACATGGATACCCCGTGAGTTACCCGGCGGGCGCGCTT
GGCGTAATCATGGTCATAGCTGTTTCCTGTGTGAAATTGTTATCCGCTCACAATTCCACACAACATACGA
GCCGGAAGCATAAAGTGTAAAGCCTGGGGTGCCTAATGAGTGAGCTAACTCACATTAATTGCGTTGCGCT
CACTGCCCGCTTTCCAGTCGGGAAACCTGTCGTGCCAGCTGCATTAATGAATCGGCCAACGCGCGGGGAG
AGGCGGTTTGCGTATTGGGCGCTCTTCCGCTTCCTCGCTCACTGACTCGCTGCGCTCGGTCGTTCGGCTG
CGGCGAGCGGTATCAGCTCACTCAAAGGCGGTAATACGGTTATCCACAGAATCAGGGGATAACGCAGGAA
AGAACATGTGAGCAAAAGGCCAGCAAAAGGCCAGGAACCGTAAAAAGGCCGCGTTGCTGGCGTTTTTCCA
TAGGCTCCGCCCCCCTGACGAGCATCACAAAAATCGACGCTCAAGTCAGAGGTGGCGAAACCCGACAGGA
CTATAAAGATACCAGGCGTTTCCCCCTGGAAGCTCCCTCGTGCGCTCTCCTGTTCCGACCCTGCCGCTTA
CCGGATACCTGTCCGCCTTTCTCCCTTCGGGAAGCGTGGCGCTTTCTCATAGCTCACGCTGTAGGTATCT
CAGTTCGGTGTAGGTCGTTCGCTCCAAGCTGGGCTGTGTGCACGAACCCCCCGTTCAGCCCGACCGCTGC
GCCTTATCCGGTAACTATCGTCTTGAGTCCAACCCGGTAAGACACGACTTATCGCCACTGGCAGCAGCCA
CTGGTAACAGGATTAGCAGAGCGAGGTATGTAGGCGGTGCTACAGAGTTCTTGAAGTGGTGGCCTAACTA
CGGCTACACTAGAAGAACAGTATTTGGTATCTGCGCTCTGCTGAAGCCAGTTACCTTCGGAAAAAGAGTT
GGTAGCTCTTGATCCGGCAAACAAACCACCGCTGGTAGCGGTGGTTTTTTTGTTTGCAAGCAGCAGATTA
CGCGCAGAAAAAAAGGATCTCAAGAAGATCCTTTGATCTTTTCTACGGGGTCTGACGCTCAGTGGAACGA
AAACTCACGTTAAGGGATTTTGGTCATGAGATTATCAAAAAGGATCTTCACCTAGATCCTTTTAAATTAA
AAATGAAGTTTTAAATCAATCTAAAGTATATATGAGTAAACTTGGTCTGACAGTTACCAATGCTTAATCA
GTGAGGCACCTATCTCAGCGATCTGTCTATTTCGTTCATCCATAGTTGCCTGACTCCCCGTCGTGTAGAT
AACTACGATACGGGAGGGCTTACCATCTGGCCCCAGTGCTGCAATGATACCGCGAGACCCACGCTCACCG
GCTCCAGATTTATCAGCAATAAACCAGCCAGCCGGAAGGGCCGAGCGCAGAAGTGGTCCTGCAACTTTAT
CCGCCTCCATCCAGTCTATTAATTGTTGCCGGGAAGCTAGAGTAAGTAGTTCGCCAGTTAATAGTTTGCG
CAACGTTGTTGCCATTGCTACAGGCATCGTGGTGTCACGCTCGTCGTTTGGTATGGCTTCATTCAGCTCC
GGTTCCCAACGATCAAGGCGAGTTACATGATCCCCCATGTTGTGCAAAAAAGCGGTTAGCTCCTTCGGTC
CTCCGATCGTTGTCAGAAGTAAGTTGGCCGCAGTGTTATCACTCATGGTTATGGCAGCACTGCATAATTC
TCTTACTGTCATGCCATCCGTAAGATGCTTTTCTGTGACTGGTGAGTACTCAACCAAGTCATTCTGAGAA
TAGTGTATGCGGCGACCGAGTTGCTCTTGCCCGGCGTCAATACGGGATAATACCGCGCCACATAGCAGAA
CTTTAAAAGTGCTCATCATTGGAAAACGTTCTTCGGGGCGAAAACTCTCAAGGATCTTACCGCTGTTGAG
ATCCAGTTCGATGTAACCCACTCGTGCACCCAACTGATCTTCAGCATCTTTTACTTTCACCAGCGTTTCT
GGGTGAGCAAAAACAGGAAGGCAAAATGCCGCAAAAAAGGGAATAAGGGCGACACGGAAATGTTGAATAC
TCATACTCTTCCTTTTTCAATATTATTGAAGCATTTATCAGGGTTATTGTCTCATGAGCGGATACATATT
TGAATGTATTTAGAAAAATAAACAAATAGGGGTTCCGCGCACATTTCCCCGAAAAGTGCCACCTAAATTG
TAAGCGTTAATATTTTGTTAAAATTCGCGTTAAATTTTTGTTAAATCAGCTCATTTTTTAACCAATAGGC
CGAAATCGGCAAAATCCCTTATAAATCAAAAGAATAGACCGAGATAGGGT
[37 nt withheld, positions 7541-7577]
AAAGAACGTGGACTCCAACGTCAAAGG
[49 nt withheld, positions 7605-7653]
T
[91 nt withheld, positions 7655-7745]
G
[124 nt withheld, positions 7747-7870]
CCCATTCGCCATTCAGGCTGCGCAACTGTTGGGAAGGGCGATCGGTGCGGGCCTCTTCGCTATTACGCCA
GCTGGCGAAAGGGGGATGTGCTGCAAGGCGATTAAGTTGGGTAACGCCAGGGTTTTCCCAGTCACGACGT
TGTAAAACGACGGCCAGTGAGCGCGCCTCGTTCATTCACGTTTTTGAACCCGTGGAGGACGGGCAGACTC
GCGGTGCAAATGTGTTTTACAGCGTGATGGAGCAGATGAAGATGCTCGACACGCTGCAGAACACGCAGCT
AGATTAACCCTAGAAAGATAATCATATTGTGACGTACGTTAAAGATAATCATGTGTAAAATTGACGCATG
TGTTTTATCGGTCTGTATATCGAGGTTTATTTATTAATTTGAATAGATATTAAGTTTTATTATATTTACA
CTTACATACTAATAATAAATTCAACAAACAATTTATTTATGTTTATTTATTTATTAAAAAAAACAAAAAC
TCAAAATTTCTTCTATAAAGTAACAAAACTTTTATGAGGGACAGCCCCCCCCCAAAGCCCCCAGGGATGT
AATTACGTCCCTCCCCCGCTAGGGGGCAGCAGCGAGCCGCCCGGGGCTCCGCTCCGGTCCGGCGCTCCCC
CCGCATCCCCGAGCCGGCAGCGTGCGGGGACAGCCCGGGCACGGGGAAGGTGGCACGGGATCGCTTTCCT
CTGAACGCTTCTCGCTGCTCTTTGAGCCTGCAGACACCTGGGGGGATACGGGGAAAAGGCCTCCACGGCC
CCATAAAGATGGTTAAT
